Addgene plasmid #246264: pCAGGS-mCherry-FYCO1[963-1206]-mCherry
Purpose: Rab7 sensor acceptor
Depositing lab: Ryohei Yasuda. Depositing organization: Max Planck Florida Institute. Publication: Rab10 inactivation promotes AMPAR trafficking and spine enlargement during long-term potentiation. Wang J, Nishiyama J, Parra-Bueno P, Okaz E, Oz G, Liu X, Watabe T, Suponitsky-Kroyter I, McGraw TE, Szatmari EM, Yasuda R. Elife. 2025 Sep 23;13:RP103879. doi: 10.7554/eLife.103879. PubMed 40986440.
Backbone
  Vector backbone: pCAGGS
  Backbone size w/o insert (bp): 4667
  Vector type: Mammalian Expression
Growth in bacteria
  Bacterial resistance: Ampicillin, 100 μg/mL
  Growth temperature: 37°C
  Growth strain: DH5alpha
  Copy number: High Copy
Gene/Insert
  Gene/Insert name: mCherry-FYCO1[963-1206]-mCherry
  Species: R. norvegicus (rat)
  Insert size (bp): 2283
  Entrez Gene: Fyco1
  Promoter: CAG
  Cloning method: Restriction Enzyme; 5′ cloning site Unknown (unknown if destroyed)
Terms and licenses: Academic/Nonprofit Terms; Industry Terms: Not Available to Industry
How to cite: pCAGGS-mCherry-FYCO1[963-1206]-mCherry was a gift from Ryohei Yasuda (Addgene plasmid # 246264 ; http://n2t.net/addgene:246264 ; RRID:Addgene_246264)
