[The description below was written by a language model from this plasmid's Addgene catalogue record and pLannotate feature annotations shown in this document.]
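Description:
pCAGGS-mCherry-FYCO1[963-1206]-mCherry is a mammalian expression plasmid of about 6.95 kb built on the pCAGGS backbone. It is propagated in E. coli from a high-copy ColE1/pUC-type origin and selected with ampicillin through the β-lactamase (AmpR) gene and its own promoter. The backbone also carries remnants of the lac promoter/operator region and small lacI fragments. An SV40 origin with an adjacent SV40 poly(A) signal is present too, and this origin can support episomal replication in cells expressing SV40 large T antigen. No mammalian selection marker is annotated, so the plasmid appears suited to transient expression.

The payload is driven by the composite CAG promoter, made up of the CMV immediate-early enhancer, the chicken β-actin promoter and a chimeric β-actin/β-globin intron. This promoter gives strong, broad expression in mammalian cells, and the transcript ends at the rabbit β-globin polyadenylation signal. The roughly 2.3 kb open reading frame encodes a fragment of FYCO1 spanning residues 963–1206, flanked on both sides by a copy of the monomeric red fluorescent protein mCherry. The catalogue lists the FYCO1 fragment as rat, whereas the automated annotation matched it to the mouse orthologue, which most likely reflects sequence similarity.

The record describes the construct as the acceptor component of a Rab7 sensor. FYCO1 is known as a Rab7 effector, so the fragment presumably binds active Rab7, bringing the two mCherry acceptors close to a donor fluorophore on a separate Rab7 construct and producing a FRET-type readout. The donor partner and the measurement method are not stated in the record. The associated publication concerns Rab GTPase signalling in AMPA receptor trafficking and dendritic spine enlargement during long-term potentiation.
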