Features (pLannotate 1.2.2; 20 found; start..end, strand, type, name):
     19..398     +  enhancer       CMV enhancer: human cytomegalovirus immediate early enhancer
    400..677     +  promoter       chicken β-actin promoter: No description available
    678..1698    +  intron         chimeric intron: chimera between introns from chicken β-actin and rabbit β-globin
   1696..1752    +  CDS            HBB (fragment): HBB_LEPEU - Experimental evidence at protein level: Swiss-Prot protein existence level 1. Involved in oxygen transport from the lung to the various peripheral tissues. From Lepus europaeus (European hare).
   1775..2482    +  CDS            mCherry: mCherry is a basic (constitutively fluorescent) red fluorescent protein published in 2004, derived from Discosoma sp.. It is reported to be a very rapidly-maturing monomer with low acid sensitivity.
   2483..2501    +  misc_feature   MCS (fragment): multiple cloning site
   2522..3274    +  CDS            Fyco1 (fragment): FYCO1_MOUSE - Experimental evidence at protein level: Swiss-Prot protein existence level 1. May mediate microtubule plus end-directed vesicle transport. From Mus musculus (Mouse).
   3245..3952    +  CDS            mCherry: mCherry is a basic (constitutively fluorescent) red fluorescent protein published in 2004, derived from Discosoma sp.. It is reported to be a very rapidly-maturing monomer with low acid sensitivity.
   4047..4102    +  polyA_signal   β-globin poly(A) signal: rabbit β-globin polyadenylation signal (Gil and Proudfoot, 1987)
   4487..4503    -  protein_bind   lac operator: The lac repressor binds to the lac operator to inhibit transcription in E. coli. This inhibition can be relieved by adding lactose or isopropyl-β-D-thiogalactopyranoside (IPTG). lac repressor encoded by lacI
   4511..4541    -  promoter       lac promoter: promoter for the E. coli lac operon
   4556..4577    -  protein_bind   CAP binding site: CAP binding activates transcription in the presence of cAMP. E. coli catabolite activator protein
   4590..4629    -  CDS            lacI (fragment): lac repressor; lacI; The lac repressor binds to the lac operator to inhibit transcription in E. coli. This inhibition can be relieved by adding lactose or isopropyl-β-D-thiogalactopyranoside (IPTG).
   4636..4658    +  promoter       SV40 promoter (fragment): SV40 enhancer and early promoter
   4682..4817    +  rep_origin     SV40 ori: SV40 origin of replication
   4837..4958    +  polyA_signal   SV40 poly(A) signal: SV40 polyadenylation signal
   4973..5027    -  CDS            lacI (fragment): lac repressor; lacI; The lac repressor binds to the lac operator to inhibit transcription in E. coli. This inhibition can be relieved by adding lactose or isopropyl-β-D-thiogalactopyranoside (IPTG).
   5210..5798    -  rep_origin     ori: high-copy-number ColE1/pMB1/pBR322/pUC origin of replication
   5969..6829    -  CDS            AmpR: β-lactamase; bla; confers resistance to ampicillin, carbenicillin, and related antibiotics
   6830..6934    -  promoter       AmpR promoter: bla
>Addgene plasmid #246264 | pCAGGS-mCherry-FYCO1[963-1206]-mCherry | addgene full sequence | sequence record 488624 | Addgene NGS Result
GTGCCACCTGGGTCGATCGACATTGATTATTGACTAGTTATTAATAGTAATCAATTACGGGGTCATTAGT
TCATAGCCCATATATGGAGTTCCGCGTTACATAACTTACGGTAAATGGCCCGCCTGGCTGACCGCCCAAC
GACCCCCGCCCATTGACGTCAATAATGACGTATGTTCCCATAGTAACGCCAATAGGGACTTTCCATTGAC
GTCAATGGGTGGAGTATTTACGGTAAACTGCCCACTTGGCAGTACATCAAGTGTATCATATGCCAAGTAC
GCCCCCTATTGACGTCAATGACGGTAAATGGCCCGCCTGGCATTATGCCCAGTACATGACCTTATGGGAC
TTTCCTACTTGGCAGTACATCTACGTATTAGTCATCGCTATTACCATGGTCGAGGTGAGCCCCACGTTCT
GCTTCACTCTCCCCATCTCCCCCCCCTCCCCACCCCCAATTTTGTATTTATTTATTTTTTAATTATTTTG
TGCAGCGATGGGGGCGGGGGGGGGGGGGGGGCGCGCGCCAGGCGGGGCGGGGCGGGGCGAGGGGCGGGGC
GGGGCGAGGCGGAGAGGTGCGGCGGCAGCCAATCAGAGCGGCGCGCTCCGAAAGTTTCCTTTTATGGCGA
GGCGGCGGCGGCGGCGGCCCTATAAAAAGCGAAGCGCGCGGCGGGCGGGAGTCGCTGCGCGCTGCCTTCG
CCCCGTGCCCCGCTCCGCCGCCGCCTCGCGCCGCCCGCCCCGGCTCTGACTGACCGCGTTACTCCCACAG
GTGAGCGGGCGGGACGGCCCTTCTCCTCCGGGCTGTAATTAGCGCTTGGTTTAATGACGGCTTGTTTCTT
TTCTGTGGCTGCGTGAAAGCCTTGAGGGGCTCCGGGAGGGCCCTTTGTGCGGGGGGAGCGGCTCGGGGGG
TGCGTGCGTGTGTGTGTGCGTGGGGAGCGCCGCGTGCGGCTCCGCGCTGCCCGGCGGCTGTGAGCGCTGC
GGGCGCGGCGCGGGGCTTTGTGCGCTCCGCAGTGTGCGCGAGGGGAGCGCGGCCGGGGGCGGTGCCCCGC
GGTGCGGGGGGGGCTGCGAGGGGAACAAAGGCTGCGTGCGGGGTGTGTGCGTGGGGGGGTGAGCAGGGGG
TGTGGGCGCGTCGGTCGGGCTGCAACCCCCCCTGCACCCCCCTCCCCGAGTTGCTGAGCACGGCCCGGCT
TCGGGTGCGGGGCTCCGTACGGGGCGTGGCGCGGGGCTCGCCGTGCCGGGCGGGGGGTGGCGGCAGGTGG
GGGTGCCGGGCGGGGCGGGGCCGCCTCGGGCCGGGGAGGGCTCGGGGGAGGGGCGCGGCGGCCCCCGGAG
CGCCGGCGGCTGTCGAGGCGCGGCGAGCCGCAGCCATTGCCTTTTATGGTAATCGTGCGAGAGGGCGCAG
GGACTTCCTTTGTCCCAAATCTGTGCGGAGCCGAAATCTGGGAGGCGCCGCCGCACCCCCTCTAGCGGGC
GCGGGGCGAAGCGGTGCGGCGCCGGCAGGAAGGAAATGGGCGGGGAGGGCCTTCGTGCGTCGCCGCGCCG
CCGTCCCCTTCTCCCTCTCCAGCCTCGGGGCTGTCCGCGGGGGGACGGCTGCCTTCGGGGGGGACGGGGC
AGGGCGGGGTTCGGCTTCTGGCGTGTGACCGGCGGCTCTAGCTAGAGCCTCTGCTAACCATGTTCATGCC
TTCTTCTTTTTCCTACAGCTCCTGGGCAACGTGCTGGTTATTGTGCTGTCTCATCATTTTGGCAAAGAAT
TCGCTAGCGCTACCGGTCGCCACCATGGTGAGCAAGGGCGAGGAGGACAACATGGCCATCATCAAGGAGT
TCATGCGCTTCAAGGTGCACATGGAGGGCTCCGTGAACGGCCACGAGTTCGAGATCGAGGGCGAGGGCGA
GGGCCGCCCCTACGAGGGCACCCAGACCGCCAAGCTGAAGGTGACCAAGGGCGGCCCCCTGCCCTTCGCC
TGGGACATCCTGTCCCCTCAGTTCATGTACGGCTCCAAGGCCTACGTGAAGCACCCCGCCGACATCCCCG
ACTACTTGAAGCTGTCCTTCCCCGAGGGCTTCAAGTGGGAGCGCGTGATGAACTTCGAGGACGGCGGCGT
GGTGACCGTGACCCAGGACTCCTCCCTGCAGGACGGCGAGTTCATCTACAAGGTGAAGCTGCGCGGCACC
AACTTCCCCTCCGACGGCCCCGTAATGCAGAAGAAGACCATGGGCTGGGAGGCCTCCTCCGAGCGGATGT
ACCCCGAGGACGGCGCCCTGAAGGGCGAGATCAAGCAGAGGCTGAAGCTGAAGGACGGCGGCCACTACGA
CGCCGAGGTCAAGACCACCTACAAGGCCAAGAAGCCCGTGCAGCTGCCCGGCGCCTACAACGTCAACATC
AAGCTGGACATCACCTCCCACAACGAGGACTACACCATCGTGGAACAGTACGAGCGCGCCGAGGGCCGCC
ACTCCACCGGCGGCATGGACGAGCTGTACAAGTCCGGACTCAGATCTCGAGGCCAGAGCCTCCAAGAGGC
TGCACACCAGGAACAAGATGCCCTTAAGTTCCAGCTAAGTGCTGAGATTATGGACCACCAGAACAGACTA
AAGACAGCCAATGAAGAGTGTGGGAGCCTCAGGGCCCAGCTAGAAGAACAAGGCCAGGAGCTGCAAATGA
CTAAGGAGGCTGTGCAGGAACTGAAGATCACCAAGGCGACCATGGAGGAGAAGCTGAATTGCACCGGTAG
CCACCTTGCAGAGTGCCAGGCCACTTTGCTACGCAAAGATGAAGAAAGCGCTATGCTTCGAATCAACCTA
GAGAGAACACAGAAGGAACTTGAAAAGGCTACATCAAAATTCCAAGAATATTACAACAAACTCTGCCAGG
AGGTGACAAACAGGGAAAGGAATGACCAGAAGATGCTTGCAGACCTAGATGACCTGAACAGAACCAAGAA
ATACCTTGAGGAGCGGCTGATAGAGCTGCTCAGGGACAAAGATGCTCTCTGGCAAAAGTCCGATGCACTG
GAATTCCAGCAGAAGCTCAGTGCTGAAGAGAAATGTCTTGGGGACATGGAGGCCAACCACTGCCATGACT
GCAAGCGGGAGTTCAGCTGGATAGTGCGGCGGCACCACTGCAGGTTATGTGGCCGAATATTCTGTTACTA
CTGCTGTAACAACTATGTTGTGACTAAGCCCAGTGGCAAGAAGGAACGGTGCTGCCGAGCCTGCTTCCAG
AAGTTTGGTGAAAGCGGATCCGGAATGGTGAGCAAGGGCGAGGAGGACAACATGGCCATCATCAAGGAGT
TCATGCGCTTCAAGGTGCACATGGAGGGCTCCGTGAACGGCCACGAGTTCGAGATCGAGGGCGAGGGCGA
GGGCCGCCCCTACGAGGGCACCCAGACCGCCAAGCTGAAGGTGACCAAGGGCGGCCCCCTGCCCTTCGCC
TGGGACATCCTGTCCCCTCAGTTCATGTACGGCTCCAAGGCCTACGTGAAGCACCCCGCCGACATCCCCG
ACTACTTGAAGCTGTCCTTCCCCGAGGGCTTCAAGTGGGAGCGCGTGATGAACTTCGAGGACGGCGGCGT
GGTGACCGTGACCCAGGACTCCTCCCTGCAGGACGGCGAGTTCATCTACAAGGTGAAGCTGCGCGGCACC
AACTTCCCCTCCGACGGCCCCGTAATGCAGAAGAAGACCATGGGCTGGGAGGCCTCCTCCGAGCGGATGT
ACCCCGAGGACGGCGCCCTGAAGGGCGAGATCAAGCAGAGGCTGAAGCTGAAGGACGGCGGCCACTACGA
CGCCGAGGTCAAGACCACCTACAAGGCCAAGAAGCCCGTGCAGCTGCCCGGCGCCTACAACGTCAACATC
AAGCTGGACATCACCTCCCACAACGAGGACTACACCATCGTGGAACAGTACGAGCGCGCCGAGGGCCGCC
ACTCCACCGGCGGCATGGACGAGCTGTACAAGTAAGCGGCCGCGACTCTAGAGTCGACGGATCTTTTTCC
CTCTGCCAAAAATTATGGGGACATCATGAAGCCCCTTGAGCATCTGACTTCTGGCTAATAAAGGAAATTT
ATTTTCATTGCAATAGTGTGTTGGAATTTTTTGTGTCTCTCACTCGGAAGGACATATGGGAGGGCAAATC
ATTTAAAACATCAGAATGAGTATTTGGTTTAGAGTTTGGCAACATATGCCCATATGCTGGCTGCCATGAA
CAAAGGTTGGCTATAAAGAGGTCATCAGTATATGAAACAGCCCCCTGCTGTCCATTCCTTATTCCATAGA
AAAGCCTTGACTTGAGGTTAGATTTTTTTTATATTTTGTTTTGTGTTATTTTTTTCTTTAACATCCCTAA
AATTTTCCTTACATGTTTTACTAGCCAGATTTTTCCTCCTCTCCTGACTACTCCCAGTCATAGCTGTCCC
TCTTCTCTTATGGAGATCCCTCGACCTGCAGCCCAAGCTTGGCGTAATCATGGTCATAGCTGTTTCCTGT
GTGAAATTGTTATCCGCTCACAATTCCACACAACATACGAGCCGGAAGCATAAAGTGTAAAGCCTGGGGT
GCCTAATGAGTGAGCTAACTCACATTAATTGCGTTGCGCTCACTGCCCGCTTTCCAGTCGGGAAACCTGT
CGTGCCAGCGGATACGCATCTCAATTAGTCAGCAACCATAGTCCCGCCCCTAACTCCGCCCATCCCGCCC
CTAACTCCGCCCAGTTCCGCCCATTCTCCGCCCCATGGCTGACTAATTTTTTTTATTTATGCAGAGGCCG
AGGCCGCCTCGGCCTCTGAGCTATTCCAGAAGTAGTGAGGAGGCTTTTTTGGAGGCCTAGGCTTTTGCAA
AAAGCTAACTTGTTTATTGCAGCTTATAATGGTTACAAATAAAGCAATAGCATCACAAATTTCACAAATA
AAGCATTTTTTTCACTGCATTCTAGTTGTGGTTTGTCCAAACTCATCAATGTATCTTATCATGTCTCGAT
CCGCTGCATTAATGAATCGGCCAACGCGCGGGGAGAGGCGGTTTGCGTATTGGGCGCTCTTCCGCTTCCT
CGCTCACTGACTCGCTGCGCTCGGTCGTTCGGCTGCGGCGAGCGGTATCAGCTCACTCAAAGGCGGTAAT
ACGGTTATCCACAGAATCAGGGGATAACGCAGGAAAGAACATGTGAGCAAAAGGCCAGCAAAAGGCCAGG
AACCGTAAAAAGGCCGCGTTGCTGGCGTTTTTCCATAGGCTCCGCCCCCCTGACGAGCATCACAAAAATC
GACGCTCAAGTCAGAGGTGGCGAAACCCGACAGGACTATAAAGATACCAGGCGTTTCCCCCTGGAAGCTC
CCTCGTGCGCTCTCCTGTTCCGACCCTGCCGCTTACCGGATACCTGTCCGCCTTTCTCCCTTCGGGAAGC
GTGGCGCTTTCTCATAGCTCACGCTGTAGGTATCTCAGTTCGGTGTAGGTCGTTCGCTCCAAGCTGGGCT
GTGTGCACGAACCCCCCGTTCAGCCCGACCGCTGCGCCTTATCCGGTAACTATCGTCTTGAGTCCAACCC
GGTAAGACACGACTTATCGCCACTGGCAGCAGCCACTGGTAACAGGATTAGCAGAGCGAGGTATGTAGGC
GGTGCTACAGAGTTCTTGAAGTGGTGGCCTAACTACGGCTACACTAGAAGAACAGTATTTGGTATCTGCG
CTCTGCTGAAGCCAGTTACCTTCGGAAAAAGAGTTGGTAGCTCTTGATCCGGCAAACAAACCACCGCTGG
TAGCGGTGGTTTTTTTGTTTGCAAGCAGCAGATTACGCGCAGAAAAAAAGGATCTCAAGAAGATCCTTTG
ATCTTTTCTACGGGGTCTGACGCTCAGTGGAACGAAAACTCACGTTAAGGGATTTTGGTCATGAGATTAT
CAAAAAGGATCTTCACCTAGATCCTTTTAAATTAAAAATGAAGTTTTAAATCAATCTAAAGTATATATGA
GTAAACTTGGTCTGACAGTTACCAATGCTTAATCAGTGAGGCACCTATCTCAGCGATCTGTCTATTTCGT
TCATCCATAGTTGCCTGACTCCCCGTCGTGTAGATAACTACGATACGGGAGGGCTTACCATCTGGCCCCA
GTGCTGCAATGATACCGCGAGACCCACGCTCACCGGCTCCAGATTTATCAGCAATAAACCAGCCAGCCGG
AAGGGCCGAGCGCAGAAGTGGTCCTGCAACTTTATCCGCCTCCATCCAGTCTATTAATTGTTGCCGGGAA
GCTAGAGTAAGTAGTTCGCCAGTTAATAGTTTGCGCAACGTTGTTGCCATTGCTACAGGCATCGTGGTGT
CACGCTCGTCGTTTGGTATGGCTTCATTCAGCTCCGGTTCCCAACGATCAAGGCGAGTTACATGATCCCC
CATGTTGTGCAAAAAAGCGGTTAGCTCCTTCGGTCCTCCGATCGTTGTCAGAAGTAAGTTGGCCGCAGTG
TTATCACTCATGGTTATGGCAGCACTGCATAATTCTCTTACTGTCATGCCATCCGTAAGATGCTTTTCTG
TGACTGGTGAGTACTCAACCAAGTCATTCTGAGAATAGTGTATGCGGCGACCGAGTTGCTCTTGCCCGGC
GTCAATACGGGATAATACCGCGCCACATAGCAGAACTTTAAAAGTGCTCATCATTGGAAAACGTTCTTCG
GGGCGAAAACTCTCAAGGATCTTACCGCTGTTGAGATCCAGTTCGATGTAACCCACTCGTGCACCCAACT
GATCTTCAGCATCTTTTACTTTCACCAGCGTTTCTGGGTGAGCAAAAACAGGAAGGCAAAATGCCGCAAA
AAAGGGAATAAGGGCGACACGGAAATGTTGAATACTCATACTCTTCCTTTTTCAATATTATTGAAGCATT
TATCAGGGTTATTGTCTCATGAGCGGATACATATTTGAATGTATTTAGAAAAATAAACAAATAGGGGTTC
CGCGCACATTTCCCCGAAAA
